Addgene plasmid #82153: pDONR223_PKIA_WT
Purpose: Gateway Donor vector containing PKIA , part of the Target Accelerator Plasmid Collection.
Depositing lab: Jesse Boehm & William Hahn & David Root. Depositing organization: Broad Institute. Publication: Systematic Functional Interrogation of Rare Cancer Variants Identifies Oncogenic Alleles. Kim E, Ilic N, Shrestha Y, Zou L, Kamburov A, Zhu C, Yang X, Lubonja R, Tran N, Nguyen C, Lawrence MS, Piccioni F, Bagul M, Doench JG, Chouinard CR, Wu X, Hogstrom L, Natoli T, Tamayo P, Horn H, Corsello SM, Lage K, Root DE, Subramanian A, Golub TR, Getz G, Boehm JS, Hahn WC. Cancer Discov. 2016 Jul;6(7):714-26. doi: 10.1158/2159-8290.CD-16-0160. Epub 2016 May 4. PubMed 27147599.
Backbone
  Vector backbone: pDONR223
  Backbone manufacturer: Invitrogen
  Backbone size w/o insert (bp): 2790
  Vector type: Gateway Entry vector
Growth in bacteria
  Bacterial resistance: Spectinomycin, 50 μg/mL
  Growth temperature: 37°C
  Growth strain: DH5alpha
  Copy number: High Copy
Gene/Insert
  Gene/Insert name: PKIA
  Species: H. sapiens (human)
  Mutation: WT
  GenBank ID: NM_006823.3
  Entrez Gene: PKIA (a.k.a. PRKACN1)
  Promoter: None
  Cloning method: Gateway Cloning
  Sequencing primers: 5′ M13pUC-fwd; 3′ M13-Rev
Terms and licenses: Academic/Nonprofit Terms; Industry Terms: Not Available to Industry
Depositor comments: Closed state: stop codon immediately follows insert Supporting reference: Systematic morphological profiling of human gene and allele function via Cell Painting. Rohban MH, et al. Elife. 2017, Mar 18;6. pii: e24060. PubMed PMID 28315521
How to cite: pDONR223_PKIA_WT was a gift from Jesse Boehm & William Hahn & David Root (Addgene plasmid # 82153 ; http://n2t.net/addgene:82153 ; RRID:Addgene_82153)
