[The description below was written by a language model from this plasmid's Addgene catalogue record and pLannotate feature annotations shown in this document.]
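Description:
pDONR223_PKIA_WT is a Gateway entry clone built on the Invitrogen pDONR223 backbone, carrying the wild-type open reading frame of human PKIA (also known as PRKACN1). PKIA encodes a small, very potent competitive inhibitor of cAMP-dependent protein kinase that binds the catalytic subunit once cAMP has released the regulatory chains. The plasmid is propagated in E. coli from a high-copy ColE1/pUC-type origin. It is selected with spectinomycin through the aadA aminoglycoside adenylyltransferase gene (SmR), which sits downstream of a fragment of a class 1 integron Pc promoter and a remnant of a gentamicin resistance gene. The sequenced plasmid is about 3 kb.

The short PKIA coding sequence is flanked on both sides by attL recombination sites. The automated annotation labels both as attL3, but their role is the usual one: they allow LR Clonase-mediated transfer of the ORF into any compatible Gateway destination vector. The record lists no promoter for the insert, so the clone is a shuttle or storage form rather than an expression construct. A T7 promoter lies just outside one att site and points back toward the insert on the opposite strand. rrnB T1 and T2 terminators help insulate the cassette from read-through transcription, and small lacZα and lacI fragments are backbone remnants.

The ORF is in the "closed" configuration, with a stop codon immediately after the insert, so it yields native protein without a C-terminal fusion after transfer. The clone belongs to the Target Accelerator Plasmid Collection, where it serves as the wild-type reference allele in systematic functional studies of cancer-associated gene variants.
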