Features (pLannotate 1.2.2; 12 found; start..end, strand, type, name):
     38..74      -  CDS            lacZα (fragment): LacZα fragment of β-galactosidase; lacZ fragment
     91..186     +  protein_bind   attL3: mutant version of attL; recombination site for the Gateway® LR reaction LR Clonase™
    192..419     +  CDS            PKIA (sequence partly withheld): IPKA_HUMAN - Also known as PRKACN1. Experimental evidence at protein level: Swiss-Prot protein existence level 1. Extremely potent competitive inhibitor of cAMP-dependent protein kinase activity, this protein interacts with the catalytic subunit of the enzyme after the cAMP-induced dissociation of its regulatory chains. From Homo sapiens (Human).
    427..522     -  protein_bind   attL3: mutant version of attL; recombination site for the Gateway® LR reaction LR Clonase™
    541..559     -  promoter       T7 promoter: promoter for bacteriophage T7 RNA polymerase
    749..772     +  promoter       Pc promoter (fragment): intI1 (promoter lies within the coding sequence); class 1 integron promoter
    948..1004    +  CDS            GmR (fragment): gentamycin acetyltransferase; aacC1; confers resistance to gentamycin
   1011..1802    +  CDS            SmR: aminoglycoside adenylyltransferase (Murphy, 1985); aadA; confers resistance to spectinomycin and streptomycin
   1895..2483    +  rep_origin     ori: high-copy-number ColE1/pMB1/pBR322/pUC origin of replication
   2666..2758    +  CDS            lacI (fragment): lac repressor; lacI; The lac repressor binds to the lac operator to inhibit transcription in E. coli. This inhibition can be relieved by adding lactose or isopropyl-β-D-thiogalactopyranoside (IPTG).
   2813..2840    -  terminator     rrnB T2 terminator: transcription terminator T2 from the E. coli rrnB gene
   2972..3015    +  terminator     rrnB T1 terminator: Escherichia coli rrnB; transcription terminator T1 from the E. coli rrnB gene
>Addgene plasmid #82153 | pDONR223_PKIA_WT | addgene full sequence | sequence record 163199 | Addgene NGS result
GGCAGTTCCCTACTCTCGCGTTAACGCTAGCATGGATGTTTTCCCAGTCACGACGTTGTAAAACGACGGC
CAGTCTTAAGCTCGGGCCCCAAATAATGATTTTATTTTGACTGATAGTGACCTGTTCGTTGCAACAAATT
GATGAGCAATGCTTTTTTATAATGCCAACTTTGTACAAAAAAGTTGGCACCATGACTGATGTGGAA
[60 nt withheld, positions 207-266]
ATCCTGGTTTCCTCTGCAAGTGGCAACAGCAATGAATTAGCCTTGAAATTAGCAGGTCTTGATATCAACA
AGACAGAAGGTGAAGAAGATGCACAACGAAGTTCTACAGAACAAAGTGGGGAAGCCCAGGGAGAAGCAGC
AAAATCTGAAAGCTAATTGCCAACTTTCTTGTACAAAGTTGGCATTATAAGAAAGCATTGCTTATCAATT
TGTTGCAACGAACAGGTCACTATCAGTCAAAATAAAATCATTATTTGCCATCCAGCTGATATCCCCTATA
GTGAGTCGTATTACATGGTCATAGCTGTTTCCTGGCAGCTCTGGCCCGTGTCTCAAAATCTCTGATGTTA
CATTGCACAAGATAAAAATATATCATCATGCCTCCTCTAGACCAGCCAGGACAGAAATGCCTCGACTTCG
CTGCTACCCAAGGTTGCCGGGTGACGCACACCGTGGAAACGGATGAAGGCACGAACCCAGTGGACATAAG
CCTGTTCGGTTCGTAAGCTGTAATGCAAGTAGCGTATGCGCTCACGCAACTGGTCCAGAACCTTGACCGA
ACGCAGCGGTGGTAACGGCGCAGTGGCGGTTTTCATGGCTTGTTATGACTGTTTTTTTGGGGTACAGTCT
ATGCCTCGGGCATCCAAGCAGCAAGCGCGTTACGCCGTGGGTCGATGTTTGATGTTATGGAGCAGCAACG
ATGTTACGCAGCAGGGCAGTCGCCCTAAAACAAAGTTAAACATTATGAGGGAAGCGGTGATCGCCGAAGT
ATCGACTCAACTATCAGAGGTAGTTGGCGTCATCGAGCGCCATCTCGAACCGACGTTGCTGGCCGTACAT
TTGTACGGCTCCGCAGTGGATGGCGGCCTGAAGCCACACAGTGATATTGATTTGCTGGTTACGGTGACCG
TAAGGCTTGATGAAACAACGCGGCGAGCTTTGATCAACGACCTTTTGGAAACTTCGGCTTCCCCTGGAGA
GAGCGAGATTCTCCGCGCTGTAGAAGTCACCATTGTTGTGCACGACGACATCATTCCGTGGCGTTATCCA
GCTAAGCGCGAACTGCAATTTGGAGAATGGCAGCGCAATGACATTCTTGCAGGTATCTTCGAGCCAGCCA
CGATCGACATTGATCTGGCTATCTTGCTGACAAAAGCAAGAGAACATAGCGTTGCCTTGGTAGGTCCAGC
GGCGGAGGAACTCTTTGATCCGGTTCCTGAACAGGATCTATTTGAGGCGCTAAATGAAACCTTAACGCTA
TGGAACTCGCCGCCCGACTGGGCTGGCGATGAGCGAAATGTAGTGCTTACGTTGTCCCGCATTTGGTACA
GCGCAGTAACCGGCAAAATCGCGCCGAAGGATGTCGCTGCCGACTGGGCAATGGAGCGCCTGCCGGCCCA
GTATCAGCCCGTCATACTTGAAGCTAGACAGGCTTATCTTGGACAAGAAGAAGATCGCTTGGCCTCGCGC
GCAGATCAGTTGGAAGAATTTGTCCACTACGTGAAAGGCGAGATCACCAAGGTAGTCGGCAAATAACCCT
CGAGCCACCCATGACCAAAATCCCTTAACGTGAGTTACGCGTCGTTCCACTGAGCGTCAGACCCCGTAGA
AAAGATCAAAGGATCTTCTTGAGATCCTTTTTTTCTGCGCGTAATCTGCTGCTTGCAAACAAAAAAACCA
CCGCTACCAGCGGTGGTTTGTTTGCCGGATCAAGAGCTACCAACTCTTTTTCCGAAGGTAACTGGCTTCA
GCAGAGCGCAGATACCAAATACTGTTCTTCTAGTGTAGCCGTAGTTAGGCCACCACTTCAAGAACTCTGT
AGCACCGCCTACATACCTCGCTCTGCTAATCCTGTTACCAGTGGCTGCTGCCAGTGGCGATAAGTCGTGT
CTTACCGGGTTGGACTCAAGACGATAGTTACCGGATAAGGCGCAGCGGTCGGGCTGAACGGGGGGTTCGT
GCACACAGCCCAGCTTGGAGCGAACGACCTACACCGAACTGAGATACCTACAGCGTGAGCTATGAGAAAG
CGCCACGCTTCCCGAAGGGAGAAAGGCGGACAGGTATCCGGTAAGCGGCAGGGTCGGAACAGGAGAGCGC
ACGAGGGAGCTTCCAGGGGGAAACGCCTGGTATCTTTATAGTCCTGTCGGGTTTCGCCACCTCTGACTTG
AGCGTCGATTTTTGTGATGCTCGTCAGGGGGGCGGAGCCTATGGAAAAACGCCAGCAACGCGGCCTTTTT
ACGGTTCCTGGCCTTTTGCTGGCCTTTTGCTCACATGTTCTTTCCTGCGTTATCCCCTGATTCTGTGGAT
AACCGTATTACCGCCTTTGAGTGAGCTGATACCGCTCGCCGCAGCCGAACGACCGAGCGCAGCGAGTCAG
TGAGCGAGGAAGCGGAAGAGCGCCCAATACGCAAACCGCCTCTCCCCGCGCGTTGGCCGATTCATTAATG
CAGCTGGCACGACAGGTTTCCCGACTGGAAAGCGGGCAGTGAGCGCAACGCAATTAATACGCGTACCGCT
AGCCAGGAAGAGTTTGTAGAAACGCAAAAAGGCCATCCGTCAGGATGGCCTTCTGCTTAGTTTGATGCCT
GGCAGTTTATGGCGGGCGTCCTGCCCGCCACCCTCCGGGCCGTTGCTTCACAACGTTCAAATCCGCTCCC
GGCGGATTTGTCCTACTCAGGAGAGCGTTCACCGACAAACAACAGATAAAACGAAAGGCCCAGTCTTCCG
ACTGAGCCTTTCGTTTTATTTGATGCCT
