>Addgene plasmid #82153 | pDONR223_PKIA_WT | depositor partial sequence | sequence record 155524 | Insert sequence
ATGACTGATGTGGAA
[60 nt withheld, positions 16-75]
ATCCTGGTTTCCTCTGCAAGTGGCAACAGCAATGAATTAGCCTTGAAATTAGCAGGTCTTGATATCAACA
AGACAGAAGGTGAAGAAGATGCACAACGAAGTTCTACAGAACAAAGTGGGGAAGCCCAGGGAGAAGCAGC
AAAATCTGAAAGC
